>Addgene plasmid #248761 | pEM113 | addgene full sequence | sequence record 496785 | Addgene NGS Result
GTTCCTCGATTCAGATCTAAAGGATCCAATCTAGATAAAACGAAAGGCTCAGTCGAAAGACTGGGCCTTT
CGTTTTACAATTGGGCTACCTTTTTTTTGTTTTGTTTGCAATGGTTAATCTATTGTTAAAATTTAAAGTT
TCACTTGAACTTTCAAATAATGTTCTTATATTTCCAGTGTCGAAAGAAACAAAGTAGGACTGATCACACA
ACATTTAAAAAATAACATTATGAAAGCACTCGAAAAGAGATTCAAAGGTAATATTAACAATAATTTATTT
TCAATGGTGAATGTGAAACCAGTAACGTTATACGATGTCGCAGAGTATGCCGGTGTCTCTTATCAGACCG
TTTCCCGCGTGGTGAACCAGGCCAGCCACGTTTCTGCGAAAACGCGGGAAAAAGTGGAAGCGGCGATGGC
GGAGCTGAATTACATTCCCAACCGCGTGGCACAACAACTGGCGGGCAAACAGTCGTTGCTGATTGGCGTT
GCCACCTCCAGTCTGGCCCTGCACGCGCCGTCGCAAATTGTCGCGGCGATTAAATCTCGCGCCGATCAAC
TGGGTGCCAGCGTGGTGGTGTCGATGGTAGAACGAAGCGGCGTCGAAGCCTGTAAAGCGGCGGTGCACAA
TCTTCTCGCGCAACGCGTCAGTGGGCTGATCATTAACTATCCGCTGGATGACCAGGATGCCATTGCTGTG
GAAGCTGCCTGCACTAATGTTCCGGCGTTATTTCTTGATGTCTCTGACCAGACACCCATCAACAGTATTA
TTTTCTCCCATGAAGACGGTACGCGACTGGGCGTGGAGCATCTGGTCGCATTGGGTCACCAGCAAATCGC
GCTGTTAGCGGGCCCATTAAGTTCTGTCTCGGCGCGTCTGCGTCTGGCTGGCTGGCATAAATATCTCACT
CGCAATCAAATTCAGCCGATAGCGGAACGGGAAGGCGACTGGAGTGCCATGTCCGGTTTTCAACAAACCA
TGCAAATGCTGAATGAGGGCATCGTTCCCACTGCGATGCTGGTTGCCAACGATCAGATGGCGCTGGGCGC
AATGCGCGCCATTACCGAGTCCGGGCTGCGCGTTGGTGCGGATATCTCGGTAGTGGGATACGACGATACC
GAAGACAGCTCATGTTATATCCCGCCGTTAACCACCATCAAACAGGATTTTCGCCTGCTGGGGCAAACCA
GCGTGGACCGCTTGCTGCAACTCTCTCAGGGCCAGGCGGTGAAGGGCAATCAGCTGTTGCCAGTTTCACT
GGTGAAAAGAAAAACCACCCTGGCGCCCAATACGCAAACCGCCTCTCCCCGCGCGTTGGCCGATTCATTA
ATGCAGCTGGCACGACAGGTTTCCCGACTGGAAGAGACGTAAGTGGAGTGACCTTAAATCAAGGACGATA
TTAATCGGAAGGAGTATTCAACGTGATGAAGTCGCAGGGTTGACGTGGGACGTCTCTGATCGGATCTCCA
GGCATATAAAACGAAAGGCTCAGTCGAAAGACTGGGCCTTTCGTTTTATCTGTTGTTTGTCGGTGAACGC
TCTCCTGAGTAGGACAAATCCCAAAGCACTGCTCGCTTTGTTAAGACGGTGAGACCTTACTTCGCGTTAT
GCAGGCTTCCTCGCTCACTGACTCGCTGCGCTCGGTCGTTCGGCTGCGGCGAGCGGTATCAGCTCACTCA
AAGGCGGTAATACGGTTATCCACAGAATCAGGGGATAACGCAGGAAAGAACATGTGAGCAAAAGGCCAGC
AAAAGGCCAGGAACCGTAAAAAGGCCGCGTTGCTGGCGTTTTTCCACAGGCTCCGCCCCCCTGACGAGCA
TCACAAAAATCGACGCTCAAGTCAGAGGTGGCGAAACCCGACAGGACTATAAAGATACCAGGCGTTTCCC
CCTGGAAGCTCCCTCGTGCGCTCTCCTGTTCCGACCCTGCCGCTTACCGGATACCTGTCCGCCTTTCTCC
CTTCGGGAAGCGTGGCGCTTTCTCATAGCTCACGCTGTAGGTATCTCAGTTCGGTGTAGGTCGTTCGCTC
CAAGCTGGGCTGTGTGCACGAACCCCCCGTTCAGCCCGACCGCTGCGCCTTATCCGGTAACTATCGTCTT
GAGTCCAACCCGGTAAGACACGACTTATCGCCACTGGCAGCAGCCACTGGTAACAGGATTAGCAGAGCGA
GGTATGTAGGCGGTGCTACAGAGTTCTTGAAGTGGTGGCCTAACTACGGCTACACTAGAAGAACAGTATT
TGGTATCTGCGCTCTGCTGAAGCCAGTTACCTTCGGAAAAAGAGTTGGTAGCTCTTGATCCGGCAAACAA
ACCACCGCTGGTAGCGGTGGTTTTTTTGTTTGCAAGCAGCAGATTACGCGCAGAAAAAAAGGATCTCAAG
AAGATCCTTTGATCTTTTCTACGGGGTCTGACGCTCAGTGGAACGAAAACTCACGTTAAGGGATTTTGGT
CATGAGATTATCAAAAAGGATCTTCACCTAGATCCTTTTAAATTAAAAATGAAGTTTTAAATCAATCTAA
AGTATATATGAGTAAACTTGGTCTGACAGCTCGAGGCTTGGATTCTCACCAATAAAAAACGCCCGGCGGC
AACCGAGCGTTCTGAACAAATCCAGATGGAGTTCTGAGGTCATTACTGGATCTATCAACAGGAGTCCAAG
CGAGCTCGATATCAAATTACGCCCCGCCCTGCCACTCATCGCAGTACTGTTGTAATTCATTAAGCATTCT
GCCGACATGGAAGCCATCACAAACGGCATGATGAACCTGAATCGCCAGCGGCATCAGCACCTTGTCGCCT
TGCGTATAATATTTGCCCATGGTGAAAACGGGGGCGAAGAAGTTGTCCATATTGGCCACGTTTAAATCAA
AACTGGTGAAACTCACCCAGGGATTGGCTGACACGAAAAACATATTCTCAATAAACCCTTTAGGGAAATA
GGCCAGGTTTTCACCGTAACACGCCACATCTTGCGAATATATGTGTAGAAACTGCCGGAAATCGTCGTGG
TATTCACTCCAGAGCGATGAAAACGTTTCAGTTTGCTCATGGAAAACGGTGTAACAAGGGTGAACACTAT
CCCATATCACCAGCTCACCGTCTTTCATTGCCATACGAAATTCCGGATGAGCATTCATCAGGCGGGCAAG
AATGTGAATAAAGGCCGGATAAAACTTGTGCTTATTTTTCTTTACGGTCTTTAAAAAGGCCGTAATATCC
AGCTGAACGGTCTGGTTATAGGTACATTGAGCAACTGACTGAAATGCCTCAAAATGTTCTTTACGATGCC
ATTGGGATATATCAACGGTGGTATATCCAGTGATTTTTTTCTCCATTTTAGCTTCCTTAGCTCCTGAAAA
TCTCGATAACTCAAAAAATACGCCCGGTAGTGATCTTATTTCATTATGGTGAAAGTTGGAACCTCTTACG
TGCCCGATCAACTCGAGTGCCACCTGACGTCTAAGAAACCATTATTATCATGACATTAACCTATAAAAAT
AGGCGTATCACGAGGCAGAATTTCAGATAAAAAAAATCCTTAGCTTTCGCTAAGGATGATTTCTGGAATT
CGCGGCCGCTTCTAGAATCTAGGTCTCC
Features (pLannotate 1.2.2; 9 found; start..end, strand, type, name):
     35..77      -  terminator     rrnB T1 terminator: Escherichia coli rrnB; transcription terminator T1 from the E. coli rrnB gene
    293..1363    +  CDS            lacI: lac repressor; lacI; The lac repressor binds to the lac operator to inhibit transcription in E. coli. This inhibition can be relieved by adding lactose or isopropyl-β-D-thiogalactopyranoside (IPTG).
   1478..1559    +  terminator     rrnB T1 terminator: Escherichia coli rrnB; transcription terminator T1 from the E. coli rrnB gene
   1791..2379    -  rep_origin     ori: high-copy-number ColE1/pMB1/pBR322/pUC origin of replication
   2562..2656    -  terminator     lambda t0 terminator: transcription terminator from phage lambda
   2680..3336    -  CDS            cat: CAT_ECOLX - Experimental evidence at protein level: Swiss-Prot protein existence level 1. This enzyme is an effector of chloramphenicol resistance in bacteria. From Escherichia coli. This protein is used as a marker in many commonly used cloning vectors, such as pACYC184.
   3337..3434    -  promoter       cat promoter: promoter of the E. coli cat gene encoding chloramphenicol acetyltransferase
   3520..3563    -  terminator     bacterial terminator: putative bacterial transcription terminator
   3566..3585    +  misc_feature   BioBrick prefix: BioBrick prefix for parts that start with "ATG"
