[The description below was written by a language model from this plasmid's Addgene catalogue record and pLannotate feature annotations shown in this document.]
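Description:
pEM113 is a small (about 3.6 kb) bacterial part vector that stores a LacI repressor expression unit for Golden Gate assembly, deposited as part of a synthetic biology toolkit for Bacteroides. It is built on a pMB1-type backbone with a high-copy ColE1/pMB1 origin for propagation in E. coli cloning strains. Selection is by chloramphenicol, through a cat (chloramphenicol acetyltransferase) gene driven by its native cat promoter and followed by a lambda t0 terminator. Further terminators, namely a reverse-oriented rrnB T1 fragment and a putative bacterial terminator, sit near the part boundaries and probably insulate the insert from backbone read-through. A BioBrick prefix remnant is also annotated there. The Type IIS restriction sites used for Golden Gate excision are not annotated, and the record does not name the enzyme.

The insert, PBfP2E5-RBS1PLP-LacI-rrnBT1, is a synthetic transcription unit introduced by Gibson cloning. By its name it consists of a promoter (PBfP2E5) and a ribosome binding site (RBS1PLP), followed by the lacI coding sequence and the rrnB T1 terminator. The feature table detects lacI and the downstream terminator. It does not annotate the promoter or RBS, which presumably lie in the unannotated stretch upstream of the coding sequence. The toolkit context suggests these elements are Bacteroides-oriented, but the record does not describe their origin or strength. LacI binds lac operator sequences to repress transcription, and IPTG or lactose relieves that repression. The part is therefore suited to supplying the repressor module when assembling IPTG-inducible or LacI-regulated circuits, in line with the toolkit's stated aim of building Bacteroides biosensors.
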