Addgene plasmid #248761: pEM113
Purpose: LacI part vector for Golden Gate Assembly
Depositing lab: Carolina Tropini. Depositing organization: University of British Columbia. Publication: A Bacteroides synthetic biology toolkit to build an in vivo malabsorption biosensor. McCallum G, Burckhardt JC, He J, Hong A, Potvin-Trottier L, Tropini C. Cell. 2026 Feb 19;189(4):1245-1261.e21. doi: 10.1016/j.cell.2025.12.052. Epub 2026 Jan 28. PubMed 41610848.
Backbone
  Vector backbone: pMB1
  Vector type: Bacterial Expression
Growth in bacteria
  Bacterial resistance: Chloramphenicol, 25 μg/mL
  Growth temperature: 37°C
  Growth strain: DH5alpha
  Copy number: High Copy
Gene/Insert
  Gene/Insert name: PBfP2E5-RBS1PLP-LacI-rrnBT1
  Species: Synthetic
  Cloning method: Gibson Cloning
Terms and licenses: Academic/Nonprofit Terms; Industry Terms: Not Available to Industry
How to cite: pEM113 was a gift from Carolina Tropini (Addgene plasmid # 248761 ; http://n2t.net/addgene:248761 ; RRID:Addgene_248761)
